>Addgene plasmid #141161 | Tn7 helper plasmid | addgene full sequence | sequence record 308264 | Addgene NGS Result
AAGAAACCAATTGTCCATATTGCATCAGACATTGCCGTCACTGCGTCTTTTACTGGCTCTTCTCGCTAAC
CAAACCGGTAACCCCGCTTATTAAAAGCATTCTGTAACAAAGCGGGACCAAAGCCATGACAAAAACGCGT
AACAAAAGTGTCTATAATCACGGCAGAAAAGTCCACATTGATTATTTGCACGGCGTCACACTTTGCTATG
CCATAGCATTTTTATCCATAAGATTAGCGGATCCTACCTGACGCTTTTTATCGCAACTCTCTACTGTTTC
TCCATACCCGTTTTTTTGGGCTAGCGAATTCGAGCTCGGTACCCAAGTCTTAAACTAGACAGAATAGTTG
TAAACTGAAATCAGTCCAGTTATGCTGTGAAAAAGCATACTGGACTTTTGTTATGGCTAAAGCAAACTCT
TCATTTTCTGAAGTGCAAATTGCCCGTCGTATTAAAGAGGGGCGTGGCCAAGGGCATGGTAAAGACTATA
TTCCATGGCTAACAGTACAAGAAGTTCCTTCTTCAGGTCGTTCCCACCGTATTTATTCTCATAAGACGGG
ACGAGTCCATCATTTGCTATCTGACTTAGAGCTTGCTGTTTTTCTCAGTCTTGAGTGGGAGAGCAGCGTG
CTAGATATACGCGAGCAGTTCCCCTTATTACCTAGTGATACCAGGCAGATTGCAATAGATAGTGGTATTA
AGCATCCTGTTATTCGTGGTGTAGATCAGGTTATGTCTACTGATTTTTTAGTGGACTGCAAAGATGGTCC
TTTTGAGCAGTTTGCTATTCAAGTCAAACCTGCAGCAGCCTTACAAGACGAGCGTACCTTAGAAAAACTA
GAACTAGAGCGTCGCTATTGGCAGCAAAAGCAAATTCCTTGGTTCATTTTTACTGATAAAGAAATAAATC
CCGTAGTAAAAGAAAATATTGAATGGCTTTATTCAGTGAAAACAGAAGAAGTTTCTGCGGAGCTTTTAGC
ACAACTATCCCCATTGGCCCATATCCTGCAAGAAAAAGGAGATGAAAACATTATCAATGTCTGTAAGCAG
GTTGATATTGCTTATGATTTGGAGTTAGGCAAAACATTGAGTGAGATACGAGCCTTAACCGCAAATGGTT
TTATTAAGTTCAATATTTATAAGTCTTTCAGGGCAAATAAGTGTGCAGATCTCTGTATTAGCCAAGTAGT
GAATATGGAGGAGTTGCGCTATGTGGCAAATTAATGAGGTTGTGCTATTTGATAATGATCCGTATCGCAT
TTTGGCTATAGAGGATGGCCAAGTTGTCTGGATGCAAATAAGCGCTGATAAAGGAGTTCCACAAGCTAGG
GCTGAGTTGTTGCTAATGCAGTATTTAGATGAAGGCCGCTTAGTTAGAACTGATGACCCTTATGTACATC
TTGATTTAGAAGAGCCGTCTGTAGATTCTGTCAGCTTCCAGAAGCGCGAGGAGGATTATCGAAAAATTCT
TCCTATTATTAATAGTAAGGATCGTTTCGACCCTAAAGTCAGAAGCGAACTCGTTGAGCATGTGGTCCAA
GAACATAAGGTTACTAAGGCTACAGTTTATAAGTTGTTACGCCGTTACTGGCAGCGTGGTCAAACGCCTA
ATGCATTAATTCCTGACTACAAAAACAGCGGTGCACCAGGGGAAAGACGTTCAGCGACAGGAACAGCAAA
GATTGGCCGAGCCAGAGAATATGGTAAGGGTGAAGGAACCAAGGTAACGCCCGAGATTGAACGCCTTTTT
AGGTTGACCATAGAAAAGCACCTGTTAAATCAAAAAGGTACAAAGACCACCGTTGCCTATAGACGATTTG
TGGACTTGTTTGCTCAGTATTTTCCTCGCATTCCCCAAGAGGATTACCCAACACTACGTCAGTTTCGTTA
TTTTTATGATCGAGAATACCCTAAAGCTCAGCGCTTAAAGTCTAGAGTTAAAGCAGGGGTATATAAAAAA
GACGTACGACCCTTAAGTAGTACAGCCACTTCTCAGGCGTTAGGCCCTGGGAGTCGTTATGAGATTGATG
CCACGATTGCTGATATTTATTTAGTGGATCATCATGATCGCCAAAAAATCATAGGAAGACCAACGCTTTA
CATTGTGATTGATGTGTTTAGTCGGATGATCACGGGCTTTTATATCGGCTTTGAAAATCCGTCTTATGTG
GTGGCGATGCAGGCTTTTGTAAATGCTTGCTCTGACAAAACGGCCATTTGTGCCCAGCATGATATTGAGA
TTAGTAGCTCAGACTGGCCGTGTGTAGGTTTGCCAGATGTGTTGCTAGCGGACCGTGGCGAATTAATGAG
TCATCAGGTCGAAGCCTTAGTTTCTAGTTTTAATGTGCGAGTGGAAAGTGCTCCACCTAGACGTGGCGAT
GCTAAAGGCATAGTGGAAAGCACTTTTAGAACACTACAAGCCGAGTTTAAGTCCTTTGCACCTGGCATTG
TAGAGGGCAGTCGGATCAAAAGCCATGGTGAAACAGACTATAGGTTAGATGCATCTCTGTCGGTATTTGA
GTTCACACAAATTATTTTGCGTACGATCTTATTCAGAAATAACCATCTGGTGATGGATAAATACGATCGA
GATGCTGATTTTCCTACAGATTTACCGTCTATTCCTGTCCAGCTATGGCAATGGGGTATGCAGCATCGTA
CAGGTAGTTTAAGGGCTGTGGAGCAAGAGCAGTTGCGAGTAGCGTTACTGCCTCGCCGAAAGGTCTCTAT
TTCTTCATTTGGCGTTAATTTGTGGGGTTTGTATTACTCGGGGTCAGAGATTCTGCGTGAGGGTTGGTTG
CAGCGGAGCACTGATATAGCTAGACCTCAACATTTAGAAGCGGCTTATGACCCAGTGCTGGTTGATACGA
TTTATTTGTTTCCGCAAGTTGGCAGCCGTGTATTTTGGCGCTGTAATCTGACGGAACGTAGTCGGCAGTT
TAAAGGTCTCTCATTTTGGGAGGTTTGGGATATACAAGCACAAGAAAAACACAATAAAGCCAATGCGAAG
CAGGATGAGTTAACTAAACGCAGGGAGCTTGAGGCGTTTATTCAGCAAACCATTCAGAAAGCGAATAAGT
TAACGCCCAGTACTACTGAGCCCAAATCAACACGCATTAAGCAGATTAAAACTAATAAAAAAGAAGCCGT
GACCTCGGAGCGTAAAAAACGTGCGGAGCATTTGAAGCCAAGCTCTTCAGGTGATGAGGCTAAAGTTATT
CCTTTCAACGCAGTGGAAGCGGATGATCAAGAAGATTACAGCCTACCCACATACGTGCCTGAATTATTTC
AGGATCCACCAGAAAAGGATGAGTCATGAGTGCTACCCGGATTCAAGCAGTTTATCGTGATACGGGGGTA
GAGGCTTATCGTGATAATCCTTTTATCGAGGCCTTACCACCATTACAAGAGTCAGTGAATAGTGCTGCAT
CACTGAAATCCTCTTTACAGCTTACTTCCTCTGACTTGCAAAAGTCCCGTGTTATCAGAGCTCATACCAT
TTGTCGTATTCCAGATGACTATTTTCAGCCATTAGGTACGCATTTGCTACTAAGTGAGCGTATTTCGGTC
ATGATTCGAGGTGGCTACGTAGGCAGAAATCCTAAAACAGGAGATTTACAAAAGCATTTACAAAATGGTT
ATGAGCGTGTTCAAACGGGAGAGTTGGAGACATTTCGCTTTGAGGAGGCACGATCTACGGCACAAAGCTT
ATTGTTAATTGGTTGTTCTGGTAGTGGGAAGACGACCTCTCTTCATCGTATTCTAGCCACGTATCCTCAG
GTGATTTACCATCGTGAACTCAATGTAGAGCAGGTGGTGTATTTGAAAATAGACTGCTCGCATAATGGTT
CGCTAAAAGAAATCTGCTTGAATTTTTTCAGAGCGTTGGATCGAGCCTTGGGCTCGAACTATGAGCGTCG
TTATGGCTTAAAACGTCATGGTATAGAAACCATGTTGGCTTTGATGTCGCAAATAGCCAATGCACATGCT
TTAGGGTTGTTGGTTATTGATGAAATTCAGCATTTAAGCCGCTCTCGTTCGGGTGGATCTCAAGAGATGC
TGAACTTTTTTGTGACGATGGTGAATATTATTGGCGTACCAGTGATGTTGATTGGTACCCCTAAAGCACG
AGAGATTTTTGAGGCTGATTTGCGGTCTGCACGTAGAGGGGCAGGGTTTGGAGCTATATTCTGGGATCCT
ATACAACAAACGCAACGTGGAAAGCCCAATCAAGAGTGGATCGCTTTTACGGATAATCTTTGGCAATTAC
AGCTTTTACAACGCAAAGATGCGCTGTTATCGGATGAGGTCCGTGATGTGTGGTATGAGCTAAGCCAAGG
AGTGATGGACATTGTAGTAAAACTTTTTGTACTCGCTCAGCTCCGTGCGCTAGCTTTAGGCAATGAGCGT
ATTACCGCTGGTTTATTGCGGCAAGTGTATCAAGATGAGTTAAAGCCTGTGCACCCCATGCTAGAGGCAT
TACGCTCGGGTATCCCAGAACGCATTGCTCGTTATTCTGATCTAGTCGTTCCCGAGATTGATAAACGGTT
AATCCAACTTCAGCTAGATATCGCAGCGATACAAGAACAAACACCAGAAGAAAAAGCCCTTCAAGAGTTA
GATACCGAAGATCAGCGTCATTTATATCTGATGCTGAAAGAGGATTACGATTCAAGCCTGTTAATTCCCA
CTATTAAAAAAGCGTTTAGCCAGAATCCAACGATGACAAGACAAAAGTTACTGCCTCTTGTTTTGCAGTG
GTTGATGGAAGGCGAAACGGTAGTGTCAGAACTAGAAAAGCCCTCCAAGAGTAAAAAGGTTTCGGCTATA
AAGGTAGTCAAGCCCAGCGACTGGGATAGCTTGCCTGATACGGATTTACGTTATATCTATTCACAACGCC
AACCTGAAAAAACCATGCATGAACGGTTAAAAGGGAAAGGGGTAATAGTGGATATGGCGAGCTTATTTAA
ACAAGCAGGTTAGCCATGAGAAACTTTCCTGTTCCGTACTCGAATGAGCTGATTTATAGCACTATTGCAC
GGGCAGGCGTTTATCAAGGGATTGTTAGTCCTAAGCAGCTGTTGGATGAGGTGTATGGCAACCGCAAGGT
GGTCGCTACCTTAGGTCTGCCCTCGCATTTAGGTGTGATAGCAAGACATCTACATCAAACAGGACGTTAC
GCTGTTCAGCAGCTTATTTATGAGCATACCTTATTCCCTTTATATGCTCCGTTTGTAGGCAAGGAGCGCC
GAGACGAAGCTATTCGGTTAATGGAGTACCAAGCGCAAGGTGCGGTGCATTTAATGCTAGGAGTCGCTGC
TTCTAGAGTTAAGAGCGATAACCGCTTTAGATACTGCCCTGATTGCGTTGCTCTTCAGCTAAATAGGTAT
GGGGAAGCCTTTTGGCAACGAGATTGGTATTTGCCCGCTTTGCCATATTGTCCAAAACACGGTGCTTTAG
TCTTCTTTGATAGAGCTGTAGATGATCACCGACATCAATTTTGGGCTTTGGGTCATACTGAGCTGCTTTC
AGACTACCCCAAAGACTCCCTATCTCAATTAACAGCACTAGCTGCTTATATAGCCCCTCTGTTAGATGCT
CCACGAGCGCAAGAGCTTTCCCCAAGCCTTGAGCAGTGGACGCTGTTTTATCAGCGCTTAGCGCAGGATC
TAGGGCTAACCAAAAGCAAGCACATTCGTCATGACTTGGTGGCGGAGAGAGTGAGGCAGACTTTTAGTGA
TGAGGCACTAGAGAAACTGGATTTAAAGTTGGCAGAGAACAAGGACACGTGTTGGCTGAAAAGTATATTC
CGTAAGCATAGAAAAGCCTTTAGTTATTTACAGCATAGTATTGTGTGGCAAGCCTTATTGCCAAAACTAA
CGGTTATAGAAGCGCTACAGCAGGCAAGTGCTCTTACTGAGCACTCTATAACGACAAGACCTGTTAGCCA
GTCTGTGCAACCTAACTCTGAAGATTTATCTGTTAAGCATAAAGACTGGCAGCAACTAGTGCATAAATAC
CAAGGAATTAAGGCGGCAAGACAGTCTTTAGAGGGTGGGGTGCTATACGCTTGGCTTTACCGACATGACA
GGGATTGGCTAGTTCACTGGAATCAACAGCATCAACAAGAGCGTCTGGCACCCGCCCCTAGAGTTGATTG
GAACCAAAGAGATCGAATTGCTGTACGACAACTATTAAGAATCATAAAGCGTCTAGATAGTAGCCTTGAT
CACCCAAGAGCGACATCGAGCTGGCTGTTAAAGCAAACTCCTAACGGAACCTCTCTTGCAAAAAATCTAC
AGAAACTGCCTTTGGTAGCGCTTTGCTTAAAGCGTTACTCAGAGAGTGTGGAAGATTATCAAATTAGACG
GATTAGCCAAGCTTTTATTAAGCTTAAACAGGAAGATGTTGAGCTTAGGCGCTGGCGATTATTAAGAAGT
GCAACGTTATCTAAAGAGCGGATAACTGAGGAAGCACAAAGATTCTTGGAAATGGTTTATGGGGAAGAGT
GAGTGGTTAGGCTAGCTACATTTAATGACAATGTGCAGGTTGTACATATTGGTCATTTATTCCGTAACTC
GGGTCATAAGGAGTGGCGTATTTTTGTTTGGTTTAATCCAATGCAAGAACGGAAATGGACTCGATTTACT
CATTTGCCTTTATTAAGTCGAGCTAAGGTGGTTAACAGTACAACAAAGCAAATAAATAAGGCGGATCGTG
TGATTGAGTTTGAAGCATCGGATCTTCAACGAGCCAAAATAATCGATTTTCCTAATCTCTCGTCCTTTGC
TTCCGTACGCAACAAGGATGGAGCGCAGAGTTCATTTATTTACGAAGCTGAAACACCATATAGCAAGACT
CGTTATCACATCCCACAGTTAGAGCTAGCTCGGTCATTATTTTTAGGGGATCCTCTAGAGTCGACCTGCA
GGCATGCAAGCTTGGCTGTTTTGGCGGATGAGAGAAGATTTTCAGCCTGATACAGATTAAATCAGAACGC
AGAAGCGGTCTGATAAAACAGAATTTGCCTGGCGGCAGTAGCGCGGTGGTCCCACCTGACCCCATGCCGA
ACTCAGAAGTGAAACGCCGTAGCGCCGATGGTAGTGTGGGGTCTCCCCATGCGAGAGTAGGGAACTGCCA
GGCATCAAATAAAACGAAAGGCTCAGTCGAAAGACTGGGCCTTTCGTTTTATCTGTTGTTTGTCGGTGAA
CGCTCTCCTGAGTAGGACAAATCCGCCGGGAGCGGATTTGAACGTTGCGAAGCAACGGCCCGGAGGGTGG
CGGGCAGGACGCCCGCCATAAACTGCCAGGCATCAAATTAAGCAGAAGGCCATCCTGACGGATGGCCTTT
TTGCGTTTCTACAAACTCTTTTGTTTATTTTTCTAAATACATTCAAATATGTATCCGCTCATGAGACAAT
AACCCTGATAAATGCTTCAATAATATTGAAAAAGGAAGAGTATGAGTATTCAACATTTCCGTGTCGCCCT
TATTCCCTTTTTTGCGGCATTTTGCCTTCCTGTTTTTGCTCACCCAGAAACGCTGGTGAAAGTAAAAGAT
GCTGAAGATCAGTTGGGTGCACGAGTGGGTTACATCGAACTGGATCTCAACAGCGGTAAGATCCTTGAGA
GTTTTCGCCCCGAAGAACGTTTTCCAATGATGAGCACTTTTAAAGTTCTGCTATGTGGCGCGGTATTATC
CCGTGTTGACGCCGGGCAAGAGCAACTCGGTCGCCGCATACACTATTCTCAGAATGACTTGGTTGAGTAC
TCACCAGTCACAGAAAAGCATCTTACGGATGGCATGACAGTAAGAGAATTATGCAGTGCTGCCATAACCA
TGAGTGATAACACTGCGGCCAACTTACTTCTGACAACGATCGGAGGACCGAAGGAGCTAACCGCTTTTTT
GCACAACATGGGGGATCATGTAACTCGCCTTGATCGTTGGGAACCGGAGCTGAATGAAGCCATACCAAAC
GACGAGCGTGACACCACGATGCCTGCAGCAATGGCAACAACGTTGCGCAAACTATTAACTGGCGAACTAC
TTACTCTAGCTTCCCGGCAACAATTAATAGACTGGATGGAGGCGGATAAAGTTGCAGGACCACTTCTGCG
CTCGGCCCTTCCGGCTGGCTGGTTTATTGCTGATAAATCTGGAGCCGGTGAGCGTGGGTCTCGCGGTATC
ATTGCAGCACTGGGGCCAGATGGTAAGCCCTCCCGTATCGTAGTTATCTACACGACGGGGAGTCAGGCAA
CTATGGATGAACGAAATAGACAGATCGCTGAGATAGGTGCCTCACTGATTAAGCATTGGTAACTGTCAGA
CCAAGTTTACTCATATATACTTTAGATTGATT
[125 nt withheld, positions 8363-8487]
CGCCGCCGGCCAGCCTCGCAGAGCAGGATTCCCGTTGAGCACCGCCAGGTGCGAATAAGGGACAGTGAAG
AAGGAACACCCGCTCGCGGGTGGGCCTACTTCACCTATCCTGCCCGGCGGCATCACCGGCGCCACAGGTG
CGGTTGCTGGCGCCTATATCGCCGACATCACCGATGGGGAAGATCGGGCTCGCCACTTCGGGCTCATGAG
CGCTTGTTTCGGCGTGGGTATGGTGGCAGGCCCCGTGGCCGGGGGACTGTTGGGCGCCATCTCCTTGCAT
GCACCATTCCTTGCGGCGGCGGTGCTCAACGGCCTCAACCTACTACTGGGCTGCTTCCTAATGCAGGAGT
CGCATAAGGGAGAGCGTCGATCCCCGACAGTAAGACGGGTAAGCCTGTTGATGATACCGCTGCCTTACTG
GGTGCATTAGCCAGTCTGAATGACCTGTCACGGGATAATCCGAAGTGGTCAGACTGGAAAATCAGAGGGC
AGGAACTGCTGAACAGCAAAAAGTCAGATAGCACCACATAGCAGACCCGCCATAAAACGCCCTGAGAAGC
CCGTGACGGGCTTTTCTTGTATTATGGGTAGTTTCCTTGCATGAATCCATAAAAGGCGCCTGTAGTGCCA
TTTACCCCCATTCACTGCCAGAGCCGTGAGCGCAGCGAACTGAATGTCACGAAAAAGACAGCGACTCAGG
TGCCTGATGGTCGGAGACAAAAGGAATATTCAGCGATTTGCCCGAGCTTGCGAGGGTGCTACTTAAGCCT
TTAGGGTTTTAAGGTCTGTTTTGTAGAGGAGCAAACAGCGTTTGCGACATCCTTTTGTAATACTGCGGAA
CTGACTAAAGTAGTGAGTTATACACAGGGCTGGGATCTATTCTTTTTATCTTTTTTTATTCTTTCTTTAT
TCTATAAATTATAACCACTTGAATATAAACAAAAAAAACACACAAAGGTCTAGCGGAATTTACAGAGGGT
CTAGCAGAATTTACAAGTTTTCCAGCAAAGGTCTAGCAGAATTTACAGATACCCACAACTCAAAGGAAAA
GGACTAGTAATTATCATTGACTAGCCCATCTCAATTGGTATAGTGATTAAAATCACCTAGACCAATTGAG
ATGTATGTCTGAATTAGTTGTTTTCAAAGCAAATGAACTAGCGATTAGTCGCTATGACTTAACGGAGCAT
GAAACCAAGCTAATTTTATGCTGTGTGGCACTACTCAACCCCACGATTGAAAACCCTACAAGGAAAGAAC
GGACGGTATCGTTCACTTATAACCAATACGTTCAGATGATGAACATCAGTAGGGAAAATGCTTATGGTGT
ATTAGCTAAAGCAACCAGAGAGCTGATGACGAGAACTGTGGAAATCAGGAATCCTTTGGTTAAAGGCTTT
GAGATTTTCCAGTGGACAAACTATGCCAAGTTCTCAAGCGAAAAATTAGAATTAGTTTTTAGTGAAGAGA
TATTGCCTTATCTTTTCCAGTTAAAAAAATTCATAAAATATAATCTGGAACATGTTAAGTCTTTTGAAAA
CAAATACTCTATGAGGATTTATGAGTGGTTATTAAAAGAACTAACACAAAAGAAAACTCACAAGGCAAAT
ATAGAGATTAGCCTTGATGAATTTAAGTTCATGTTAATGCTTGAAAATAACTACCATGAGTTTAAAAGGC
TTAACCAATGGGTTTTGAAACCAATAAGTAAAGATTTAAACACTTACAGCAATATGAAATTGGTGGTTGA
TAAGCGAGGCCGCCCGACTGATACGTTGATTTTCCAAGTTGAACTAGATAGACAAATGGATCTCGTAACC
GAACTTGAGAACAACCAGATAAAAATGAATGGTGACAAAATACCAACAACCATTACATCAGATTCCTACC
TACATAACGGACTAAGAAAAACACTACACGATGCTTTAACTGCAAAAATTCAGCTCACCAGTTTTGAGGC
AAAATTTTTGAGTGACATGCAAAGTAAGTATGATCTCAATGGTTCGTTCTCATGGCTCACGCAAAAACAA
CGAACCACACTAGAGAACATACTGGCTAAATACGGAAGGATCTGAGGTTCTTATGGCTCTTGTATCTATC
AGTGAAGCATCAAGACTAACAAACAAAAGTAGAACAACTGTTCACCGTTACATATCAAAGGGAAAACTGT
CCATGCACAGATGAAAACGGTGTAAAAAAGATAGATACATCAGAGCTTTTACGAGTTTTTGGTGCATTTA
AAGCTGTTCACCATGAACAGATCGACAATGTAACAGATGAACAGCATGTAACACCTAATAGAACAGGTGA
AACCAGTAAAACAAAGCAACTAGAACATGAAATTGAACACCTGAGACAACTTGTTACAGCTCAACAGTCA
CACATAGACAGCCTGAAACAGGCGATGCTGCTTATCGAATCAAAGCTGCCGACAACACGGGAGCCAGTGA
CGCCTCCCGTGGGGAAAAAATCATGGCAATTCTGGAAGAAATAGCGCTTTCAGCCGGCCACGATGCGTCC
GGCGTAGAGGATCTGCTCATGTTTGACAGCTTATCATCGATGCATAATGTGCCTGTCAAATGGACGAAGC
AGGGATTCTGCAAACCCTATGCTACTCCGTCAAGCCGTCAATTGTCTGATTCGTTACCAATTATGACAAC
TTGACGGCTACATCATTCACTTTTTCTTCACAACCGGCACGGAACTCGCTCGGGCTGGCCCCGGTGCATT
TTTTAAATACCCGCGAGAAATAGAGTTGATCGTCAAAACCAACATTGCGACCGACGGTGGCGATAGGCAT
CCGGGTGGTGCTCAAAAGCAGCTTCGCCTGGCTGATACGTTGGTCCTCGCGCCAGCTTAAGACGCTAATC
CCTAACTGCTGGCGGAAAAGATGTGACAGACGCGACGGCGACAAGCAAACATGCTGTGCGACGCTGGCGA
TATCAAAATTGCTGTCTGCCAGGTGATCGCTGATGTACTGACAAGCCTCGCGTACCCGATTATCCATCGG
TGGATGGAGCGACTCGTTAATCGCTTCCATGCGCCGCAGTAACAATTGCTCAAGCAGATTTATCGCCAGC
AGCTCCGAATAGCGCCCTTCCCCTTGCCCGGCGTTAATGATTTGCCCAAACAGGTCGCTGAAATGCGGCT
GGTGCGCTTCATCCGGGCGAAAGAACCCCGTATTGGCAAATATTGACGGCCAGTTAAGCCATTCATGCCA
GTAGGCGCGCGGACGAAAGTAAACCCACTGGTGATACCATTCGCGAGCCTCCGGATGACGACCGTAGTGA
TGAATCTCTCCTGGCGGGAACAGCAAAATATCACCCGGTCGGCAAACAAATTCTCGTCCCTGATTTTTCA
CCACCCCCTGACCGCGAATGGTGAGATTGAGAATATAACCTTTCATTCCCAGCGGTCGGTCGATAAAAAA
ATCGAGATAACCGTTGGCCTCAATCGGCGTTAAACCCGCCACCAGATGGGCATTAAACGAGTATCCCGGC
AGCAGGGGATCATTTTGCGCTTCAGCCATACTTTTCATACTCCCGCCATTCAGAG
Features (pLannotate 1.2.2; 20 found; start..end, strand, type, name):
      1..285     +  promoter       araBAD promoter: araBAD; promoter of the L-arabinose operon of E. coli; the araC regulatory gene is transcribed in the opposite direction (Guzman et al., 1995)
    306..324     +  misc_feature   MCS (fragment): pUC18/19 multiple cloning site
    403..1221    +  CDS            tnsA: TNSA_ECOLX - Experimental evidence at protein level: Swiss-Prot protein existence level 1. Required for Tn7 transposition. Forms the transposase, together with TnsB. TnsA executes the 5'-DNA strand breakage reaction. TnsABC and TnsD promote high-frequency insertion of Tn7 into a specific target site known as ATT-Tn7 whereas TnsABC and TnsD promote low- frequency insertion into many different sites. From Escherichia coli.
   1211..3316    +  CDS            tnsB: TNSB_ECOLX - Experimental evidence at protein level: Swiss-Prot protein existence level 1. Sequence-specific, DNA-binding protein required for Tn7 transposition. Recognizes sequences necessary for recombination at both left and right ends of Tn7 and, together with TnsA, forms the transposase. TnsB executes the 5'-DNA strand breakage and joining reactions. From Escherichia coli.
   3316..4980    +  CDS            tnsC: TNSC_ECOLX - Experimental evidence at protein level: Swiss-Prot protein existence level 1. TnsABC + TnsD promote high-frequency insertion of Tn7 into a specific target site known as att-Tn7 whereas TnsABC + TnsE promote low-frequency insertion into many different sites. From Escherichia coli.
   4986..6509    +  CDS            tnsD: TNSD_ECOLX - Protein predicted: Swiss-Prot protein existence level 4. TnsABC + TnsD promote high-frequency insertion of Tn7 into a specific target site known as att-Tn7 whereas TnsABC + TnsE promote low-frequency insertion into many different sites. From Escherichia coli.
   6516..6905    +  CDS            tnsE (fragment): TNSE_ECOLX - Experimental evidence at protein level: Swiss-Prot protein existence level 1. TnsABC + TnsD promote high-frequency insertion of Tn7 into a specific target site known as att-Tn7 whereas TnsABC + TnsE promote low-frequency insertion into many different sites. From Escherichia coli.
   6906..6943    +  misc_feature   MCS (fragment): pUC18/19 multiple cloning site
   7027..7142    +  ncRNA          5S rRNA: Accession: RF00001 - 5S ribosomal RNA
   7146..7232    +  terminator     rrnB T1 terminator: Escherichia coli rrnB; transcription terminator T1 from the E. coli rrnB gene
   7324..7351    +  terminator     rrnB T2 terminator: transcription terminator T2 from the E. coli rrnB gene
   7370..7461    +  promoter       AmpR promoter: bla
   7462..8322    +  CDS            AmpR: β-lactamase; bla; confers resistance to ampicillin, carbenicillin, and related antibiotics
   8364..8492    +  rep_origin     f1 ori (fragment) (sequence partly withheld): f1 bacteriophage origin of replication; arrow indicates direction of (+) strand synthesis
   8493..8602    -  oriT           oriT: incP origin of transfer
   8605..8857    +  CDS            TcR (fragment): tetracycline efflux protein; tet; confers resistance to tetracycline
   9342..9564    +  rep_origin     pSC101 ori: low-copy replication origin that requires the Rep101 protein
   9612..10562   +  CDS            Rep101(Ts): temperature-sensitive version of the RepA protein needed for replication with the pSC101 origin (Armstrong et al., 1984); rep101 encoding an A56V mutation
  11030..11048   +  promoter       tet promoter (fragment): E. coli promoter for tetracycline efflux protein gene
  11138..12016   -  CDS            araC: L-arabinose regulatory protein; araC
