[The description below was written by a language model from this plasmid's Addgene catalogue record and pLannotate feature annotations shown in this document.]
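Description:
The Tn7 helper plasmid is a 12,042 bp bacterial expression plasmid that supplies the Tn7 transposition machinery in trans for site-specific chromosomal integration in E. coli. It is built on a low-copy pSC101 origin paired with Rep101(Ts), a temperature-sensitive version of the RepA replication protein carrying the A56V mutation. The plasmid therefore replicates only at permissive temperature (the record lists 30°C), and in principle it can be cured from cells by raising the temperature once its job is done. Selection is by ampicillin through a bla cassette with its own promoter. The annotation also picks up backbone remnants: an incP oriT, fragments of an f1 origin, and fragments of a tetracycline resistance gene and its promoter. These partial elements are unlikely to be functional.

The payload is a roughly 6.1 kb tnsABCD segment placed by Gibson assembly downstream of the araBAD promoter. The araC regulator is encoded divergently on the opposite strand, so expression is kept low without L-arabinose and induced when it is added. TnsA and TnsB together form the transposase that cleaves and joins the transposon ends. TnsC acts with them as part of the core TnsABC machinery, and TnsD directs high-frequency insertion into the specific attTn7 chromosomal site. Only a truncated piece of tnsE follows tnsD, so the alternative low-frequency pathway that inserts at many different sites should not be supported. The rrnB T1 and T2 terminators, preceded by a 5S rRNA segment, close the transcription unit.

The plasmid carries no transposon ends in the annotation, so it is meant to work alongside a separate donor bearing a Tn7-flanked cargo. The associated publication used this approach for chromosomal barcoding of E. coli populations to track lineage diversity.
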