Addgene plasmid #141161: Tn7 helper plasmid
Purpose: Temperature-sensitive plasmid carries tnsABCD genes that encode transposase biochemical machinery under an arabinose-inducible pBAD promoter
Depositing lab: Shimon Bershtein. Depositing organization: Ben-Gurion University. Publication: Chromosomal barcoding of E. coli populations reveals lineage diversity dynamics at high resolution. Jasinska W, Manhart M, Lerner J, Gauthier L, Serohijos AWR, Bershtein S. Nat Ecol Evol. 2020 Feb 24. pii: 10.1038/s41559-020-1103-z. doi: 10.1038/s41559-020-1103-z. PubMed 32094541.
Backbone
  Vector backbone: pSC101 temperature-sensitive origin of replication
  Backbone size w/o insert (bp): 5932
  Total vector size (bp): 12042
  Vector type: Bacterial Expression
Growth in bacteria
  Bacterial resistance: Ampicillin, 100 μg/mL
  Growth temperature: 30°C
  Growth strain: DH5alpha
  Growth instructions: temperature sensitive plasmid
  Copy number: Unknown
Gene/Insert
  Gene/Insert name: Tn7 transposon machinery (alt name: tnsABCD)
  Species: Tn7
  Insert size (bp): 6110
  Promoter: Arabinose-inducible pBAD
  Cloning method: Gibson Cloning
  Sequencing primers: 5′ attgccgtcactgcgtcttttac; 3′ actgttaaccaccttagctcgac
Resource information
  A portion of this plasmid was derived from a plasmid made by: Jesse Lerner
Terms and licenses: Academic/Nonprofit Terms; Industry Terms: Not Available to Industry
How to cite: Tn7 helper plasmid was a gift from Shimon Bershtein (Addgene plasmid # 141161 ; http://n2t.net/addgene:141161 ; RRID:Addgene_141161)
